>Addgene plasmid #112012 | RAB11A-GFP HDRT Source (pTR 143) | depositor full sequence | sequence record 210624 | Full Sequence
TCGCGCGTTTCGGTGATGACGGTGAAAACCTCTGACACATGCAGCTCCCGGAGACGGTCACAGCTTGTCT
GTAAGCGGATGCCGGGAGCAGACAAGCCCGTCAGGGCGCGTCAGCGGGTGTTGGCGGGTGTCGGGGCTGG
CTTAACTATGCGGCATCAGAGCAGATTGTACTGAGAGTGCACCATATGCGGTGTGAAATACCGCACAGAT
GCGTAAGGAGAAAATACCGCATCAGGCGCCATTCGCCATTCAGGCTGCGCAACTGTTGGGAAGGGCGATC
GGTGCGGGCCTCTTCGCTATTACGCCAGCTGGCGAAAGGGGGATGTGCTGCAAGGCGATTAAGTTGGGTA
ACGCCAGGGTTTTCCCAGTCACGACGTTGTAAAACGACGGCCAGTGAATTCGAGCTCGGTACCCGGGGAG
TTATAGGCATACTTGCCCACAAGTCTAAATCGAGAGTTTGCATATAGGAGGTAGGAGGTGTGACAATAAT
TGGATAAAGGCTTTTCTGGAATGACAAAATTCTCTTCAAATACAGGGAGGCCCTGCGACATGATATCTGG
CAAATCACTTGAGTCTTAGTATCCAAACTTCCGCTAAAATGGAAATTACCATCCTTTGCTTGGCATGTTA
AATGAAATACTTATGTAAACGGACTTAGATTAGAGGCCTACAAATAGGACTCAAGTTCTTGATGAATCTT
GATGAGGAGGGTGGGCGAAGTACTCTAAATGAAAATGAGATAGATTGCGAGATTTCCGGAGAGGAGTGAG
TGACAAGCGCCTACCCGTGCATGAAGCTGGAGGTAGAAAATTCCAGCAAAAGGAATTTTCAAGTTTCACT
GAAGCTTTTGAATCAAGGCTTGAAAGCCCAGGGTTAAAAAAAAGGCAGTGAAGAAGCTCATTAAGACAAC
CCCCCGCCAGGTAGCAGATAGCACCTGAAATGCAGTGGGAAATTTGTGAGGTCTTCATAGGCAAGGATTA
AATTTTACATCTCCATCTTAAGATGTGTCATAGTTGTTCAATTACTTAGTGACCAAAAAAGTGAATTAAA
GATGTTGTCAAGATTAAAAAAACAAAAACCAATGCAGGTTCCACCGAGATTTGAACTCGGATCGCTGGAT
TCAGAGTCCAGAGTGCTAACCATTACACCATGGAACCGCCACGCATGTGTAGCTGCCTTCGGCTGTCTAA
TCCTCAGAGAACCCCGCCCCCATCCACAAACCCACCACTCACAGGCGGTCCCGCCTGGTTCCAGCGAGCC
GCTTCCGGCACGGTAGCTCGAGAAATGAGCAAGCGGCCACTAAGACTATGGTAGCTAGGAGTTCCAGGAC
TCAGTTTCCCCTTTGAGCCTCCTTTAGCGACTAAAGCTTGAAGCCCCACGCATCTCGACTCTCGCGCACA
CCGCCCTTGTTGGGCTCAGGGGCGGGGCGCCGCCCCCGGAAGTACTTCCCCTTAAAGGCTGGGGCCTGCC
GGAAATGGCGCAGCGGCAGGGAGGGGCTCTTCACCCAGTCCGGCAGTTGAAGCTCGGCGCTCGGGTTACC
CCTGCAGCGACGCCCCCTGGTCCCACAGATACCACTGCTGCTCCCGCCCTTTCGCTCCTCGGCCGCGCAA
TGGGCGGATCGGGTGGGACTAGTGGCAGCAAGGGCGAGGAGCTGTTCACCGGGGTGGTGCCCATCCTGGT
CGAGCTGGACGGCGACGTAAACGGCCACAAGTTCAGCGTGCGCGGCGAGGGCGAGGGCGATGCCACCAAC
GGCAAGCTGACCCTGAAGTTCATCTGCACCACCGGCAAGCTGCCCGTGCCCTGGCCCACCCTCGTGACCA
CCCTGACCTACGGCGTGCAGTGCTTCAGCCGCTACCCCGACCACATGAAGCGCCACGACTTCTTCAAGTC
CGCCATGCCCGAAGGCTACGTCCAGGAGCGCACCATCAGCTTCAAGGACGACGGCACCTACAAGACCCGC
GCCGAGGTGAAGTTCGAGGGCGACACCCTGGTGAACCGCATCGAGCTGAAGGGCATCGACTTCAAGGAGG
ACGGCAACATCCTGGGGCACAAGCTGGAGTACAACTTCAACAGCCACAACGTCTATATCACCGCCGACAA
GCAGAAGAACGGCATCAAGGCCAACTTCAAGATCCGCCACAACGTGGAGGACGGCAGCGTGCAGCTCGCC
GACCACTACCAGCAGAACACCCCCATCGGCGACGGCCCCGTGCTGCTGCCCGACAACCACTACCTGAGCA
CCCAGTCCGTGCTGAGCAAAGACCCCAACGAGAAGCGCGATCACATGGTCCTGCTGGAGTTCGTGACCGC
CGCCGGGATCACTGGAACCGGTGCTGGAAGTGGTACACGCGACGACGAGTACGACTACCTCTTTAAAGGT
GAGGCCATGGGCTCTCGCACTCTACACAGTCCTCGTTCGGGGACCCGGGCCACTCCCGGTGGACCCTCGT
GCCGGCCACCCCTGCACTGATATAGGCCTCCCTCAGCCCTTCCTTTTTGTGCGGTTCCGTCTCCTACCCA
GCTCAGCCTCTTCTCCCCCGCTCAGACAGGGGTCCCCATCACATGCCGCTCTCTGAGCGACCTCTCCATA
GGCCTTCGCTGGCCTCAGAGCCCCTCCCTGCGTGTCCTTCCCCTGGCGGACTGCCTTCTCCCACATCGTC
GAATTCCTTTCCCCGGGTTCTACGGCCCCGCCGCTCCTCCCACCATCTCTCTTTTCGGGTGTAGCGCCCC
CTCCCCCTCGGCGTACACCCTTCCCAGCTCGCGTCCTCTCCCGAAGCCCCTCTGACGGGTTCTTCGCTTC
CCTCTTGGCCTTGCCTTCGGTGCAGACTCCCATTACAGGTCTTTTTCTTATCTGCCCTCTTTCCCCCCTC
GAGCGAGCGTCTCTTCTGTATCTCCCCTCCACTTGGACGGCCGCCCCTCTAAGCTTCTCCCATCCCGGGT
CCAGGACCCCGTAAAATCTGAGCGGGCCAAGGGCCTCCGCCCCCACCCTCCGCCCCGCGGTTCTCGCGGT
CCTTAACCTTCTCTGACCGCTCCCTCTCCCACTCCCCATTTGGCAACTCTCTCTACCTTCCCTCCCCAAA
TCGTGTTTAGAGCTCCCTTGTCTCCGTTGCGACCTGGGTGGTGGGAGGGAGGGTAAGAGGGATCGCCCAT
CACCCACTCGCGCACTTGTCGCAGTGACCCGGCAGGCTGACATTACTTCCCACCTAGCCTTTTCTTTTCT
TGCCCTCCCTACTCAGTGGCACCCAACCCGGGATAACTCTTTACTCGGTTCGCGAGATGAGGTTGCGGAT
GGGTGGTGGCTGTTATCCTTGCCAGACCTGAAGGCCTGGTTCCTGAGCAGGAAAGGTTGTGCGCTGCACA
AATACTAGCTTGCTTTATCTCTATGAACTGGTTGCTTCCTGCTGCAACGCTGGGAGGATCCAACAGGAAG
GGAAGAGCCCTAGTTAGCCACATACCTTTCCCAAAAGGTTGGGGGTGGGAGGAAGTTGTGTGCTCTTTTG
GTTACATTAAATATTTATTATAAGATACGGAAACATGTAGTGCCCTTTCCTCTAGAGTCGACCTGCAGGC
ATGCAAGCTTGGCGTAATCATGGTCATAGCTGTTTCCTGTGTGAAATTGTTATCCGCTCACAATTCCACA
CAACATACGAGCCGGAAGCATAAAGTGTAAAGCCTGGGGTGCCTAATGAGTGAGCTAACTCACATTAATT
GCGTTGCGCTCACTGCCCGCTTTCCAGTCGGGAAACCTGTCGTGCCAGCTGCATTAATGAATCGGCCAAC
GCGCGGGGAGAGGCGGTTTGCGTATTGGGCGCTCTTCCGCTTCCTCGCTCACTGACTCGCTGCGCTCGGT
CGTTCGGCTGCGGCGAGCGGTATCAGCTCACTCAAAGGCGGTAATACGGTTATCCACAGAATCAGGGGAT
AACGCAGGAAAGAACATGTGAGCAAAAGGCCAGCAAAAGGCCAGGAACCGTAAAAAGGCCGCGTTGCTGG
CGTTTTTCCATAGGCTCCGCCCCCCTGACGAGCATCACAAAAATCGACGCTCAAGTCAGAGGTGGCGAAA
CCCGACAGGACTATAAAGATACCAGGCGTTTCCCCCTGGAAGCTCCCTCGTGCGCTCTCCTGTTCCGACC
CTGCCGCTTACCGGATACCTGTCCGCCTTTCTCCCTTCGGGAAGCGTGGCGCTTTCTCATAGCTCACGCT
GTAGGTATCTCAGTTCGGTGTAGGTCGTTCGCTCCAAGCTGGGCTGTGTGCACGAACCCCCCGTTCAGCC
CGACCGCTGCGCCTTATCCGGTAACTATCGTCTTGAGTCCAACCCGGTAAGACACGACTTATCGCCACTG
GCAGCAGCCACTGGTAACAGGATTAGCAGAGCGAGGTATGTAGGCGGTGCTACAGAGTTCTTGAAGTGGT
GGCCTAACTACGGCTACACTAGAAGGACAGTATTTGGTATCTGCGCTCTGCTGAAGCCAGTTACCTTCGG
AAAAAGAGTTGGTAGCTCTTGATCCGGCAAACAAACCACCGCTGGTAGCGGTGGTTTTTTTGTTTGCAAG
CAGCAGATTACGCGCAGAAAAAAAGGATCTCAAGAAGATCCTTTGATCTTTTCTACGGGGTCTGACGCTC
AGTGGAACGAAAACTCACGTTAAGGGATTTTGGTCATGAGATTATCAAAAAGGATCTTCACCTAGATCCT
TTTAAATTAAAAATGAAGTTTTAAATCAATCTAAAGTATATATGAGTAAACTTGGTCTGACAGTTACCAA
TGCTTAATCAGTGAGGCACCTATCTCAGCGATCTGTCTATTTCGTTCATCCATAGTTGCCTGACTCCCCG
TCGTGTAGATAACTACGATACGGGAGGGCTTACCATCTGGCCCCAGTGCTGCAATGATACCGCGAGACCC
ACGCTCACCGGCTCCAGATTTATCAGCAATAAACCAGCCAGCCGGAAGGGCCGAGCGCAGAAGTGGTCCT
GCAACTTTATCCGCCTCCATCCAGTCTATTAATTGTTGCCGGGAAGCTAGAGTAAGTAGTTCGCCAGTTA
ATAGTTTGCGCAACGTTGTTGCCATTGCTACAGGCATCGTGGTGTCACGCTCGTCGTTTGGTATGGCTTC
ATTCAGCTCCGGTTCCCAACGATCAAGGCGAGTTACATGATCCCCCATGTTGTGCAAAAAAGCGGTTAGC
TCCTTCGGTCCTCCGATCGTTGTCAGAAGTAAGTTGGCCGCAGTGTTATCACTCATGGTTATGGCAGCAC
TGCATAATTCTCTTACTGTCATGCCATCCGTAAGATGCTTTTCTGTGACTGGTGAGTACTCAACCAAGTC
ATTCTGAGAATAGTGTATGCGGCGACCGAGTTGCTCTTGCCCGGCGTCAATACGGGATAATACCGCGCCA
CATAGCAGAACTTTAAAAGTGCTCATCATTGGAAAACGTTCTTCGGGGCGAAAACTCTCAAGGATCTTAC
CGCTGTTGAGATCCAGTTCGATGTAACCCACTCGTGCACCCAACTGATCTTCAGCATCTTTTACTTTCAC
CAGCGTTTCTGGGTGAGCAAAAACAGGAAGGCAAAATGCCGCAAAAAAGGGAATAAGGGCGACACGGAAA
TGTTGAATACTCATACTCTTCCTTTTTCAATATTATTGAAGCATTTATCAGGGTTATTGTCTCATGAGCG
GATACATATTTGAATGTATTTAGAAAAATAAACAAATAGGGGTTCCGCGCACATTTCCCCGAAAAGTGCC
ACCTGACGTCTAAGAAACCATTATTATCATGACATTAACCTATAAAAATAGGCGTATCACGAGGCCCTTT
CGTC
Features (pLannotate 1.2.2; 14 found; start..end, strand, type, name):
    137..236     +  misc_feature   bom (fragment): basis of mobility region from pBR322
    242..399     -  CDS            lacZα (fragment): LacZα fragment of β-galactosidase; lacZ fragment
   1085..1156    -  ncRNA          tRNA: Accession: RF00005 - tRNA
   1412..1429    +  promoter       PGK promoter (fragment): mouse phosphoglycerate kinase 1 promoter
   1637..2323    +  CDS            Superfolder GFP: Superfolder GFP is a basic (constitutively fluorescent) green fluorescent protein published in 2005, derived from Aequorea victoria. It is reported to be a very rapidly-maturing weak dimer.
   3548..3580    +  misc_feature   MCS (fragment): pUC18/19 multiple cloning site
   3617..3633    -  protein_bind   lac operator: The lac repressor binds to the lac operator to inhibit transcription in E. coli. This inhibition can be relieved by adding lactose or isopropyl-β-D-thiogalactopyranoside (IPTG). lac repressor encoded by lacI
   3641..3671    -  promoter       lac promoter: promoter for the E. coli lac operon
   3686..3707    -  protein_bind   CAP binding site: CAP binding activates transcription in the presence of cAMP. E. coli catabolite activator protein
   3720..3812    -  CDS            lacI (fragment): lac repressor; lacI; The lac repressor binds to the lac operator to inhibit transcription in E. coli. This inhibition can be relieved by adding lactose or isopropyl-β-D-thiogalactopyranoside (IPTG).
   3995..4583    -  rep_origin     ori: high-copy-number ColE1/pMB1/pBR322/pUC origin of replication
   4754..5614    -  CDS            AmpR: β-lactamase; bla; confers resistance to ampicillin, carbenicillin, and related antibiotics
   5615..5719    -  promoter       AmpR promoter: bla
   5814..35      +  CDS            rop (fragment) (across the origin): Rop protein, which maintains plasmids at low copy number; rop
