>Addgene plasmid #112012 | RAB11A-GFP HDRT Source (pTR 143) | addgene full sequence | sequence record 215519 | Addgene NGS Result
TTACATGATCCCCCATGTTGTGCAAAAAAGCGGTTAGCTCCTTCGGTCCTCCGATCGTTGTCAGAAGTAA
GTTGGCCGCAGTGTTATCACTCATGGTTATGGCAGCACTGCATAATTCTCTTACTGTCATGCCATCCGTA
AGATGCTTTTCTGTGACTGGTGAGTACTCAACCAAGTCATTCTGAGAATAGTGTATGCGGCGACCGAGTT
GCTCTTGCCCGGCGTCAATACGGGATAATACCGCGCCACATAGCAGAACTTTAAAAGTGCTCATCATTGG
AAAACGTTCTTCGGGGCGAAAACTCTCAAGGATCTTACCGCTGTTGAGATCCAGTTCGATGTAACCCACT
CGTGCACCCAACTGATCTTCAGCATCTTTTACTTTCACCAGCGTTTCTGGGTGAGCAAAAACAGGAAGGC
AAAATGCCGCAAAAAAGGGAATAAGGGCGACACGGAAATGTTGAATACTCATACTCTTCCTTTTTCAATA
TTATTGAAGCATTTATCAGGGTTATTGTCTCATGAGCGGATACATATTTGAATGTATTTAGAAAAATAAA
CAAATAGGGGTTCCGCGCACATTTCCCCGAAAAGTGCCACCTGACGTCTAAGAAACCATTATTATCATGA
CATTAACCTATAAAAATAGGCGTATCACGAGGCCCTTTCGTCTCGCGCGTTTCGGTGATGACGGTGAAAA
CCTCTGACACATGCAGCTCCCGGAGACGGTCACAGCTTGTCTGTAAGCGGATGCCGGGAGCAGACAAGCC
CGTCAGGGCGCGTCAGCGGGTGTTGGCGGGTGTCGGGGCTGGCTTAACTATGCGGCATCAGAGCAGATTG
TACTGAGAGTGCACCATATGCGGTGTGAAATACCGCACAGATGCGTAAGGAGAAAATACCGCATCAGGCG
CCATTCGCCATTCAGGCTGCGCAACTGTTGGGAAGGGCGATCGGTGCGGGCCTCTTCGCTATTACGCCAG
CTGGCGAAAGGGGGATGTGCTGCAAGGCGATTAAGTTGGGTAACGCCAGGGTTTTCCCAGTCACGACGTT
GTAAAACGACGGCCAGTGAATTCGAGCTCGGTACCCGGGGAGTTATAGGCATACTTGCCCACAAGTCTAA
ATCGAGAGTTTGCATATAGGAGGTAGGAGGTGTGACAATAATTGGATAAAGGCTTTTCTGGAATGACAAA
ATTCTCTTCAAATACAGGGAGGCCCTGCGACATGATATCTGGCAAATCACTTGAGTCTTAGTATCCAAAC
TTCCGCTAAAATGGAAATTACCATCCTTTGCTTGGCATGTTAAATGAAATACTTATGTAAACGGACTTAG
ATTAGAGGCCTACAAATAGGACTCAAGTTCTTGATGAATCTTGATGAGGAGGGTGGGCGAAGTACTCTAA
ATGAAAATGAGATAGATTGCGAGATTTCCGGAGAGGAGTGAGTGACAAGCGCCTACCCGTGCATGAAGCT
GGAGGTAGAAAATTCCAGCAAAAGGAATTTTCAAGTTTCACTGAAGCTTTTGAATCAAGGCTTGAAAGCC
CAGGGTTAAAAAAAAGGCAGTGAAGAAGCTCATTAAGACAACCCCCCGCCAGGTAGCAGATAGCACCTGA
AATGCAGTGGGAAATTTGTGAGGTCTTCATAGGCAAGGATTAAATTTTACATCTCCATCTTAAGATGTGT
CATAGTTGTTCAATTACTTAGTGACCAAAAAAGTGAATTAAAGATGTTGTCAAGATTAAAAAAACAAAAA
CCAATGCAGGTTCCACCGAGATTTGAACTCGGATCGCTGGATTCAGAGTCCAGAGTGCTAACCATTACAC
CATGGAACCGCCACGCATGTGTAGCTGCCTTCGGCTGTCTAATCCTCAGAGAACCCCGCCCCCATCCACA
AACCCACCACTCACAGGCGGTCCCGCCTGGTTCCAGCGAGCCGCTTCCGGCACGGTAGCTCGAGAAATGA
GCAAGCGGCCACTAAGACTATGGTAGCTAGGAGTTCCAGGACTCAGTTTCCCCTTTGAGCCTCCTTTAGC
GACTAAAGCTTGAAGCCCCACGCATCTCGACTCTCGCGCACACCGCCCTTGTTGGGCTCAGGGGCGGGGC
GCCGCCCCCGGAAGTACTTCCCCTTAAAGGCTGGGGCCTGCCGGAAATGGCGCAGCGGCAGGGAGGGGCT
CTTCACCCAGTCCGGCAGTTGAAGCTCGGCGCTCGGGTTACCCCTGCAGCGACGCCCCCTGGTCCCACAG
ATACCACTGCTGCTCCCGCCCTTTCGCTCCTCGGCCGCGCAATGGGCGGATCGGGTGGGACTAGTGGCAG
CAAGGGCGAGGAGCTGTTCACCGGGGTGGTGCCCATCCTGGTCGAGCTGGACGGCGACGTAAACGGCCAC
AAGTTCAGCGTGCGCGGCGAGGGCGAGGGCGATGCCACCAACGGCAAGCTGACCCTGAAGTTCATCTGCA
CCACCGGCAAGCTGCCCGTGCCCTGGCCCACCCTCGTGACCACCCTGACCTACGGCGTGCAGTGCTTCAG
CCGCTACCCCGACCACATGAAGCGCCACGACTTCTTCAAGTCCGCCATGCCCGAAGGCTACGTCCAGGAG
CGCACCATCAGCTTCAAGGACGACGGCACCTACAAGACCCGCGCCGAGGTGAAGTTCGAGGGCGACACCC
TGGTGAACCGCATCGAGCTGAAGGGCATCGACTTCAAGGAGGACGGCAACATCCTGGGGCACAAGCTGGA
GTACAACTTCAACAGCCACAACGTCTATATCACCGCCGACAAGCAGAAGAACGGCATCAAGGCCAACTTC
AAGATCCGCCACAACGTGGAGGACGGCAGCGTGCAGCTCGCCGACCACTACCAGCAGAACACCCCCATCG
GCGACGGCCCCGTGCTGCTGCCCGACAACCACTACCTGAGCACCCAGTCCGTGCTGAGCAAAGACCCCAA
CGAGAAGCGCGATCACATGGTCCTGCTGGAGTTCGTGACCGCCGCCGGGATCACTGGAACCGGTGCTGGA
AGTGGTACACGCGACGACGAGTACGACTACCTCTTTAAAGGTGAGGCCATGGGCTCTCGCACTCTACACA
GTCCTCGTTCGGGGACCCGGGCCACTCCCGGTGGACCCTCGTGCCGGCCACCCCTGCACTGATATAGGCC
TCCCTCAGCCCTTCCTTTTTGTGCGGTTCCGTCTCCTACCCAGCTCAGCCTCTTCTCCCCCGCTCAGACA
GGGGTCCCCATCACATGCCGCTCTCTGAGCGACCTCTCCATAGGCCTTCGCTGGCCTCAGAGCCCCTCCC
TGCGTGTCCTTCCCCTGGCGGACTGCCTTCTCCCACATCGTCGAATTCCTTTCCCCGGGTTCTACGGCCC
CGCCGCTCCTCCCACCATCTCTCTTTTCGGGTGTAGCGCCCCCTCCCCCTCGGCGTACACCCTTCCCAGC
TCGCGTCCTCTCCCGAAGCCCCTCTGACGGGTTCTTCGCTTCCCTCTTGGCCTTGCCTTCGGTGCAGACT
CCCATTACAGGTCTTTTTCTTATCTGCCCTCTTTCCCCCCTCGAGCGAGCGTCTCTTCTGTATCTCCCCT
CCACTTGGACGGCCGCCCCTCTAAGCTTCTCCCATCCCGGGTCCAGGACCCCGTAAAATCTGAGCGGGCC
AAGGGCCTCCGCCCCCACCCTCCGCCCCGCGGTTCTCGCGGTCCTTAACCTTCTCTGACCGCTCCCTCTC
CCACTCCCCATTTGGCAACTCTCTCTACCTTCCCTCCCCAAATCGTGTTTAGAGCTCCCTTGTCTCCGTT
GCGACCTGGGTGGTGGGAGGGAGGGTAAGAGGGATCGCCCATCACCCACTCGCGCACTTGTCGCAGTGAC
CCGGCAGGCTGACATTACTTCCCACCTAGCCTTTTCTTTTCTTGCCCTCCCTACTCAGTGGCACCCAACC
CGGGATAACTCTTTACTCGGTTCGCGAGATGAGGTTGCGGATGGGTGGTGGCTGTTATCCTTGCCAGACC
TGAAGGCCTGGTTCCTGAGCAGGAAAGGTTGTGCGCTGCACAAATACTAGCTTGCTTTATCTCTATGAAC
TGGTTGCTTCCTGCTGCAACGCTGGGAGGATCCAACAGGAAGGGAAGAGCCCTAGTTAGCCACATACCTT
TCCCAAAAGGTTGGGGGTGGGAGGAAGTTGTGTGCTCTTTTGGTTACATTAAATATTTATTATAAGATAC
GGAAACATGTAGTGCCCTTTCCTCTAGAGTCGACCTGCAGGCATGCAAGCTTGGCGTAATCATGGTCATA
GCTGTTTCCTGTGTGAAATTGTTATCCGCTCACAATTCCACACAACATACGAGCCGGAAGCATAAAGTGT
AAAGCCTGGGGTGCCTAATGAGTGAGCTAACTCACATTAATTGCGTTGCGCTCACTGCCCGCTTTCCAGT
CGGGAAACCTGTCGTGCCAGCTGCATTAATGAATCGGCCAACGCGCGGGGAGAGGCGGTTTGCGTATTGG
GCGCTCTTCCGCTTCCTCGCTCACTGACTCGCTGCGCTCGGTCGTTCGGCTGCGGCGAGCGGTATCAGCT
CACTCAAAGGCGGTAATACGGTTATCCACAGAATCAGGGGATAACGCAGGAAAGAACATGTGAGCAAAAG
GCCAGCAAAAGGCCAGGAACCGTAAAAAGGCCGCGTTGCTGGCGTTTTTCCATAGGCTCCGCCCCCCTGA
CGAGCATCACAAAAATCGACGCTCAAGTCAGAGGTGGCGAAACCCGACAGGACTATAAAGATACCAGGCG
TTTCCCCCTGGAAGCTCCCTCGTGCGCTCTCCTGTTCCGACCCTGCCGCTTACCGGATACCTGTCCGCCT
TTCTCCCTTCGGGAAGCGTGGCGCTTTCTCATAGCTCACGCTGTAGGTATCTCAGTTCGGTGTAGGTCGT
TCGCTCCAAGCTGGGCTGTGTGCACGAACCCCCCGTTCAGCCCGACCGCTGCGCCTTATCCGGTAACTAT
CGTCTTGAGTCCAACCCGGTAAGACACGACTTATCGCCACTGGCAGCAGCCACTGGTAACAGGATTAGCA
GAGCGAGGTATGTAGGCGGTGCTACAGAGTTCTTGAAGTGGTGGCCTAACTACGGCTACACTAGAAGAAC
AGTATTTGGTATCTGCGCTCTGCTGAAGCCAGTTACCTTCGGAAAAAGAGTTGGTAGCTCTTGATCCGGC
AAACAAACCACCGCTGGTAGCGGTGGTTTTTTTGTTTGCAAGCAGCAGATTACGCGCAGAAAAAAAGGAT
CTCAAGAAGATCCTTTGATCTTTTCTACGGGGTCTGACGCTCAGTGGAACGAAAACTCACGTTAAGGGAT
TTTGGTCATGAGATTATCAAAAAGGATCTTCACCTAGATCCTTTTAAATTAAAAATGAAGTTTTAAATCA
ATCTAAAGTATATATGAGTAAACTTGGTCTGACAGTTACCAATGCTTAATCAGTGAGGCACCTATCTCAG
CGATCTGTCTATTTCGTTCATCCATAGTTGCCTGACTCCCCGTCGTGTAGATAACTACGATACGGGAGGG
CTTACCATCTGGCCCCAGTGCTGCAATGATACCGCGAGACCCACGCTCACCGGCTCCAGATTTATCAGCA
ATAAACCAGCCAGCCGGAAGGGCCGAGCGCAGAAGTGGTCCTGCAACTTTATCCGCCTCCATCCAGTCTA
TTAATTGTTGCCGGGAAGCTAGAGTAAGTAGTTCGCCAGTTAATAGTTTGCGCAACGTTGTTGCCATTGC
TACAGGCATCGTGGTGTCACGCTCGTCGTTTGGTATGGCTTCATTCAGCTCCGGTTCCCAACGATCAAGG
CGAG
Features (pLannotate 1.2.2; 14 found; start..end, strand, type, name):
    473..577     -  promoter       AmpR promoter: bla
    672..707     +  CDS            rop (fragment): Rop protein, which maintains plasmids at low copy number; rop
    809..908     +  misc_feature   bom (fragment): basis of mobility region from pBR322
    914..1071    -  CDS            lacZα (fragment): LacZα fragment of β-galactosidase; lacZ fragment
   1757..1828    -  ncRNA          tRNA: Accession: RF00005 - tRNA
   2084..2101    +  promoter       PGK promoter (fragment): mouse phosphoglycerate kinase 1 promoter
   2309..2995    +  CDS            Superfolder GFP: Superfolder GFP is a basic (constitutively fluorescent) green fluorescent protein published in 2005, derived from Aequorea victoria. It is reported to be a very rapidly-maturing weak dimer.
   4220..4252    +  misc_feature   MCS (fragment): pUC18/19 multiple cloning site
   4289..4305    -  protein_bind   lac operator: The lac repressor binds to the lac operator to inhibit transcription in E. coli. This inhibition can be relieved by adding lactose or isopropyl-β-D-thiogalactopyranoside (IPTG). lac repressor encoded by lacI
   4313..4343    -  promoter       lac promoter: promoter for the E. coli lac operon
   4358..4379    -  protein_bind   CAP binding site: CAP binding activates transcription in the presence of cAMP. E. coli catabolite activator protein
   4392..4484    -  CDS            lacI (fragment): lac repressor; lacI; The lac repressor binds to the lac operator to inhibit transcription in E. coli. This inhibition can be relieved by adding lactose or isopropyl-β-D-thiogalactopyranoside (IPTG).
   4667..5255    -  rep_origin     ori: high-copy-number ColE1/pMB1/pBR322/pUC origin of replication
   5426..472     -  CDS            AmpR (across the origin): β-lactamase; bla; confers resistance to ampicillin, carbenicillin, and related antibiotics
