[The description below was written by a language model from this plasmid's Addgene catalogue record and pLannotate feature annotations shown in this document.]
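Description:
RAB11A-GFP HDRT Source (pTR 143) is a pUC19-based bacterial cloning plasmid that serves as a DNA source for amplifying a homology-directed repair template (HDRT), rather than as an expression vector in its own right. It is maintained in E. coli at high copy through the ColE1/pUC origin and selected with ampicillin via the β-lactamase gene and its own promoter. The remaining backbone annotations are the usual pUC remnants: the lac promoter, operator and CAP site, a lacZα fragment interrupted by the insert, part of the multiple cloning site, and short lacI, rop and bom fragments.

The payload, assembled by Gibson cloning, is a human RAB11A targeting cassette in which a GFP coding sequence (annotated as superfolder GFP) lies within unannotated sequence that presumably supplies the RAB11A genomic homology arms. No promoter driving GFP is recorded, which fits a design in which the tag is inserted in frame at the endogenous locus and expressed under native RAB11A regulation. The very short PGK promoter fragment and the tRNA hit upstream of GFP are probably incidental matches within genomic sequence and not functional parts. The catalogue lists a 1,350 bp insert on a 2,686 bp backbone, yet both the depositor and sequencing-derived records are 5,814 nt. The region between the lacZα and MCS fragments is therefore considerably longer than the stated HDRT, which suggests that the amplified template is only a subset of the cloned sequence.

In use, the template is PCR-amplified from this plasmid and delivered together with Cas9 and a RAB11A-targeting guide RNA, one of which the depositor suggests. The result is an endogenous GFP fusion to RAB11A, in the context of non-viral genome targeting in human T cells.
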