Addgene plasmid #112012: RAB11A-GFP HDRT Source (pTR 143)
Purpose: DNA sequence source for amplifying an HDR template to tag endogenous human RAB11A gene with GFP
Depositing lab: Alexander Marson. Depositing organization: University of California, San Francisco (UCSF). Publication: Reprogramming human T cell function and specificity with non-viral genome targeting. Roth TL, Puig-Saus C, Yu R, Shifrut E, Carnevale J, Li PJ, Hiatt J, Saco J, Krystofinski P, Li H, Tobin V, Nguyen DN, Lee MR, Putnam AL, Ferris AL, Chen JW, Schickel JN, Pellerin L, Carmody D, Alkorta-Aranburu G, Del Gaudio D, Matsumoto H, Morell M, Mao Y, Cho M, Quadros RM, Gurumurthy CB, Smith B, Haugwitz M, Hughes SH, Weissman JS, Schumann K, Esensten JH, May AP, Ashworth A, Kupfer GM, Greeley SAW, Bacchetta R, Meffre E, Roncarolo MG, Romberg N, Herold KC, Ribas A, Leonetti MD, Marson A. Nature. 2018 Jul 11. pii: 10.1038/s41586-018-0326-5. doi: 10.1038/s41586-018-0326-5. PubMed 29995861.
Backbone
  Vector backbone: pUC19
  Backbone size w/o insert (bp): 2686
  Vector type: CRISPR, Synthetic Biology
Growth in bacteria
  Bacterial resistance: Ampicillin, 100 μg/mL
  Growth temperature: 37°C
  Growth strain: DH5alpha
  Copy number: High Copy
Gene/Insert
  Gene/Insert name: RAB11A-GFP HDRT
  Species: H. sapiens (human)
  Insert size (bp): 1350
  Entrez Gene: RAB11A (a.k.a. YL8)
  Cloning method: Gibson Cloning
Terms and licenses: Academic/Nonprofit Terms; Industry Terms: Not Available to Industry
Depositor comments: gRNA sequence that can be used with this DNA template: GGTAGTCGTACTCGTCGTCG
How to cite: RAB11A-GFP HDRT Source (pTR 143) was a gift from Alexander Marson (Addgene plasmid # 112012 ; http://n2t.net/addgene:112012 ; RRID:Addgene_112012)
